Addgene plasmid #53745: pCS-H2B-mRFP1
Purpose: Contains a fusion of human histone H2B to monomeric red fluorescent protein 1 in the pCS2+ expression vector
Depositing lab: Sean Megason. Depositing organization: Harvard Medical School. Publication: In toto imaging of embryogenesis with confocal time-lapse microscopy. Megason SG. Methods Mol Biol. 2009;546:317-32. doi: 10.1007/978-1-60327-977-2_19. PubMed 19378112.
Backbone
  Vector backbone: pCS2+
  Backbone manufacturer: RZPD
  Backbone size w/o insert (bp): 4095
  Vector type: Mammalian Expression
Growth in bacteria
  Bacterial resistance: Ampicillin, 100 μg/mL
  Growth temperature: 37°C
  Growth strain: DH5alpha
  Copy number: High Copy
Gene/Insert
  Gene/Insert name: histone H2B (alt name: histone cluster 2, H2be)
  Species: H. sapiens (human)
  Entrez Gene: H2BC21 (a.k.a. GL105, H2B, H2B-GL105, H2B.1, H2BE, H2BFQ, H2BGL105, H2BQ, HIST2H2BE)
  Promoter: simian CMV IE94
  Tag / fusion protein: mRFP (C terminal on insert)
  Cloning method: Restriction Enzyme; 5′ cloning site unknown (unknown if destroyed); 3′ cloning site unknown (unknown if destroyed)
  Sequencing primers: 5′ SP6; 3′ EBV-rev
Resource information
  A portion of this plasmid was derived from a plasmid made by: H2B was obtained from Dr. Reinhard Koster.
Terms and licenses: Academic/Nonprofit Terms; Industry Terms: Not Available to Industry
Depositor comments: Cut with NotI and use SP6 for sense RNA. Created by replacing EGFP in in pCS-H2B-EGFP (Addgene plasmid 53744) with mRFP using AgeI and SnaBI.
How to cite: pCS-H2B-mRFP1 was a gift from Sean Megason (Addgene plasmid # 53745 ; http://n2t.net/addgene:53745 ; RRID:Addgene_53745)
