[The description below was written by a language model from this plasmid's Addgene catalogue record and pLannotate feature annotations shown in this document.]
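Description:
pCS-H2B-mRFP1 is a 5,186 bp expression plasmid built on the pCS2+ backbone. It carries human histone H2B fused at its C terminus to monomeric red fluorescent protein 1 (mRFP1), a monomeric DsRed derivative. It is propagated in E. coli as a high-copy plasmid through a ColE1/pUC-type origin and selected with ampicillin via the β-lactamase gene. An f1 phage origin and remnants of the lac region (lac promoter and operator, CAP site, lacI and lacZα fragments) are also present as backbone elements. The catalogue entry identifies the histone as H2BC21 (HIST2H2BE), whereas the automated annotation labels the coding sequence as HIST1H2BJ. These H2B family members are closely related, and the record does not resolve the discrepancy.

The fusion open reading frame lies downstream of the simian cytomegalovirus IE94 enhancer/promoter, which drives strong expression in vertebrate cells. It is followed by an SV40 polyadenylation signal. An SP6 promoter sits between the CMV promoter and the coding sequence, so the same plasmid can serve as a template for in vitro transcription; the depositor notes that sense RNA is made with SP6 after linearisation with NotI. A T7 promoter fragment and a T3 promoter are also annotated, both in the antisense orientation. According to the depositor, the plasmid was derived from the sister construct pCS-H2B-EGFP by exchanging EGFP for mRFP.

Because H2B is incorporated into chromatin, the fusion labels nuclei and chromosomes red in living cells. The associated publication concerns in toto confocal time-lapse imaging of embryogenesis, which is consistent with use of the DNA or the synthesised mRNA as a nuclear marker for following cells in developing embryos.
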