Features (pLannotate 1.2.2; 16 found; start..end, strand, type, name):
     57..1034    +  promoter       CMV IE94 promoter: enhancer/promoter region of simian cytomegalovirus major immediate early transcription unit IE94
   1069..1087    +  promoter       SP6 promoter: promoter for bacteriophage SP6 RNA polymerase
   1156..1173    -  promoter       T7 promoter (fragment): promoter for bacteriophage T7 RNA polymerase
   1192..1569    +  CDS            H2B: human histone H2B; HIST1H2BJ
   1588..2265    +  CDS            mRFP1: monomeric derivative of DsRed (Campbell et al., 2002) mammalian codon-optimized
   2272..2406    -  polyA_signal   SV40 poly(A) signal: SV40 polyadenylation signal
   2519..2537    -  promoter       T3 promoter: promoter for bacteriophage T3 RNA polymerase
   2582..2598    -  protein_bind   lac operator: The lac repressor binds to the lac operator to inhibit transcription in E. coli. This inhibition can be relieved by adding lactose or isopropyl-β-D-thiogalactopyranoside (IPTG). lac repressor encoded by lacI
   2606..2636    -  promoter       lac promoter: promoter for the E. coli lac operon
   2651..2672    -  protein_bind   CAP binding site: CAP binding activates transcription in the presence of cAMP. E. coli catabolite activator protein
   2685..2777    -  CDS            lacI (fragment): lac repressor; lacI; The lac repressor binds to the lac operator to inhibit transcription in E. coli. This inhibition can be relieved by adding lactose or isopropyl-β-D-thiogalactopyranoside (IPTG).
   2960..3548    -  rep_origin     ori: high-copy-number ColE1/pMB1/pBR322/pUC origin of replication
   3719..4579    -  CDS            AmpR: β-lactamase; bla; confers resistance to ampicillin, carbenicillin, and related antibiotics
   4580..4684    -  promoter       AmpR promoter: bla
   4737..5165    -  rep_origin     f1 ori (sequence partly withheld): f1 bacteriophage origin of replication; arrow indicates direction of (+) strand synthesis
   5170..50      -  CDS            lacZα (fragment) (across the origin): LacZα fragment of β-galactosidase; lacZ fragment
>Addgene plasmid #53745 | pCS-H2B-mRFP1 | addgene full sequence | sequence record 242469 | Addgene NGS Result
GCAACTGTTGGGAAGGGCGATCGGTGCGGGCCTCTTCGCTATTACGCCAGTCGACCGCCAATTCAATATG
GCGTATATGGACTCATGCCAATTCAATATGGTGGATCTGGACCTGTGCCAATTCAATATGGCGTATATGG
ACTCGTGCCAATTCAATATGGTGGATCTGGACCCCAGCCAATTCAATATGGCGGACTTGGCACCATGCCA
ATTCAATATGGCGGACCTGGCACTGTGCCAACTGGGGAGGGGTCTACTTGGCACGGTGCCAAGTTTGAGG
AGGGGTCTTGGCCCTGTGCCAAGTCCGCCATATTGAATTGGCATGGTGCCAATAATGGCGGCCATATTGG
CTATATGCCAGGATCAATATATAGGCAATATCCAATATGGCCCTATGCCAATATGGCTATTGGCCAGGTT
CAATACTATGTATTGGCCCTATGCCATATAGTATTCCATATATGGGTTTTCCTATTGACGTAGATAGCCC
CTCCCAATGGGCGGTCCCATATACCATATATGGGGCTTCCTAATACCGCCCATAGCCACTCCCCCATTGA
CGTCAATGGTCTCTATATATGGTCTTTCCTATTGACGTCATATGGGCGGTCCTATTGACGTATATGGCGC
CTCCCCCATTGACGTCAATTACGGTAAATGGCCCGCCTGGCTCAATGCCCATTGACGTCAATAGGACCAC
CCACCATTGACGTCAATGGGATGGCTCATTGCCCATTCATATCCGTTCTCACGCCCCCTATTGACGTCAA
TGACGGTAAATGGCCCACTTGGCAGTACATCAATATCTATTAATAGTAACTTGGCAAGTACATTACTATT
GGAAGTACGCCAGGGTACATTGGCAGTACTCCCATTGACGTCAATGGCGGTAAATGGCCCGCGATGGCTG
CCAAGTACATCCCCATTGACGTCAATGGGGAGGGGCAATGACGCAAATGGGCGTTCCATTGACGTAAATG
GGCGGTAGGCGTGCCTAATGGGAGGTCTATATAAGCAATGCTCGTTTAGGGAACCGCCATTCTGCCTGGG
GACGTCGGAGCAAGCTTGATTTAGGTGACACTATAGAATACAAGCTACTTGTTCTTTTTGCAGGATCCCA
TCGATTCGAATTCAAGGCCTCTCGAGCCTCTAGAACTATAGTGAGTCGTATTACTCGACGGTACCGCCAC
CATGCCAGAGCCAGCGAAGTCTGCTCCCGCCCCGAAAAAGGGCTCCAAGAAGGCGGTGACTAAGGCGCAG
AAGAAAGGCGGCAAGAAGCGCAAGCGCAGCCGCAAGGAGAGCTATTCCATCTATGTGTACAAGGTTCTGA
AGCAGGTCCACCCTGACACCGGCATTTCGTCCAAGGCCATGGGCATCATGAATTCGTTTGTGAACGACAT
TTTCGAGCGCATCGCAGGTGAGGCTTCCCGCCTGGCGCATTACAACAAGCGCTCGACCATCACCTCCAGG
GAGATCCAGACGGCCGTGCGCCTGCTGCTGCCTGGGGAGTTGGCCAAGCACGCCGTGTCCGAGGGTACTA
AGGCCATCACCAAGTACACCAGCGCTAAGGATCCACCGGTCGCCACCATGGCCTCCTCCGAGGACGTCAT
CAAGGAGTTCATGCGCTTCAAGGTGCGCATGGAGGGCTCCGTGAACGGCCACGAGTTCGAGATCGAGGGC
GAGGGCGAGGGCCGCCCCTACGAGGGCACCCAGACCGCCAAGCTGAAGGTGACCAAGGGCGGCCCCCTGC
CCTTCGCCTGGGACATCCTGTCCCCTCAGTTCCAGTACGGCTCCAAGGCCTACGTGAAGCACCCCGCCGA
CATCCCCGACTACTTGAAGCTGTCCTTCCCCGAGGGCTTCAAGTGGGAGCGCGTGATGAACTTCGAGGAC
GGCGGCGTGGTGACCGTGACCCAGGACTCCTCCCTGCAGGACGGCGAGTTCATCTACAAGGTGAAGCTGC
GCGGCACCAACTTCCCCTCCGACGGCCCCGTAATGCAGAAGAAGACCATGGGCTGGGAGGCCTCCACCGA
GCGGATGTACCCCGAGGACGGCGCCCTGAAGGGCGAGATCAAGATGAGGCTGAAGCTGAAGGACGGCGGC
CACTACGACGCCGAGGTCAAGACCACCTACATGGCCAAGAAGCCCGTGCAGCTGCCCGGCGCCTACAAGA
CCGACATCAAGCTGGACATCACCTCCCACAACGAGGACTACACCATCGTGGAACAGTACGAGCGCGCCGA
GGGCCGCCACTCCACCGGCGCCTAATACGTAGATCCAGACATGATAAGATACATTGATGAGTTTGGACAA
ACCACAACTAGAATGCAGTGAAAAAAATGCTTTATTTGTGAAATTTGTGATGCTATTGCTTTATTTGTAA
CCATTATAAGCTGCAATAAACAAGTTAACAACAACAATTGCATTCATTTTATGTTTCAGGTTCAGGGGGA
GGTGTGGGAGGTTTTTTAATTCGCGGCCGCGGCGCCAATGCATTGGGCCCGGTACCCAGCTTTTGTTCCC
TTTAGTGAGGGTTAATTGCGCGCTTGGCGTAATCATGGTCATAGCTGTTTCCTGTGTGAAATTGTTATCC
GCTCACAATTCCACACAACATACGAGCCGGGAGCATAAAGTGTAAAGCCTGGGGTGCCTAATGAGTGAGC
TAACTCACATTAATTGCGTTGCGCTCACTGCCCGCTTTCCAGTCGGGAAACCTGTCGTGCCAGCTGCATT
AATGAATCGGCCAACGCGCGGGGAGAGGCGGTTTGCGTATTGGGCGCTCTTCCGCTTCCTCGCTCACTGA
CTCGCTGCGCTCGGTCGTTCGGCTGCGGCGAGCGGTATCAGCTCACTCAAAGGCGGTAATACGGTTATCC
ACAGAATCAGGGGATAACGCAGGAAAGAACATGTGAGCAAAAGGCCAGCAAAAGGCCAGGAACCGTAAAA
AGGCCGCGTTGCTGGCGTTTTTCCATAGGCTCCGCCCCCCTGACGAGCATCACAAAAATCGACGCTCAAG
TCAGAGGTGGCGAAACCCGACAGGACTATAAAGATACCAGGCGTTTCCCCCTGGAAGCTCCCTCGTGCGC
TCTCCTGTTCCGACCCTGCCGCTTACCGGATACCTGTCCGCCTTTCTCCCTTCGGGAAGCGTGGCGCTTT
CTCATAGCTCACGCTGTAGGTATCTCAGTTCGGTGTAGGTCGTTCGCTCCAAGCTGGGCTGTGTGCACGA
ACCCCCCGTTCAGCCCGACCGCTGCGCCTTATCCGGTAACTATCGTCTTGAGTCCAACCCGGTAAGACAC
GACTTATCGCCACTGGCAGCAGCCACTGGTAACAGGATTAGCAGAGCGAGGTATGTAGGCGGTGCTACAG
AGTTCTTGAAGTGGTGGCCTAACTACGGCTACACTAGAAGAACAGTATTTGGTATCTGCGCTCTGCTGAA
GCCAGTTACCTTCGGAAAAAGAGTTGGTAGCTCTTGATCCGGCAAACAAACCACCGCTGGTAGCGGTGGT
TTTTTTGTTTGCAAGCAGCAGATTACGCGCAGAAAAAAAGGATCTCAAGAAGATCCTTTGATCTTTTCTA
CGGGGTCTGACGCTCAGTGGAACGAAAACTCACGTTAAGGGATTTTGGTCATGAGATTATCAAAAAGGAT
CTTCACCTAGATCCTTTTAAATTAAAAATGAAGTTTTAAATCAATCTAAAGTATATATGAGTAAACTTGG
TCTGACAGTTACCAATGCTTAATCAGTGAGGCACCTATCTCAGCGATCTGTCTATTTCGTTCATCCATAG
TTGCCTGACTCCCCGTCGTGTAGATAACTACGATACGGGAGGGCTTACCATCTGGCCCCAGTGCTGCAAT
GATACCGCGAGACCCACGCTCACCGGCTCCAGATTTATCAGCAATAAACCAGCCAGCCGGAAGGGCCGAG
CGCAGAAGTGGTCCTGCAACTTTATCCGCCTCCATCCAGTCTATTAATTGTTGCCGGGAAGCTAGAGTAA
GTAGTTCGCCAGTTAATAGTTTGCGCAACGTTGTTGCCATTGCTACAGGCATCGTGGTGTCACGCTCGTC
GTTTGGTATGGCTTCATTCAGCTCCGGTTCCCAACGATCAAGGCGAGTTACATGATCCCCCATGTTGTGC
AAAAAAGCGGTTAGCTCCTTCGGTCCTCCGATCGTTGTCAGAAGTAAGTTGGCCGCAGTGTTATCACTCA
TGGTTATGGCAGCACTGCATAATTCTCTTACTGTCATGCCATCCGTAAGATGCTTTTCTGTGACTGGTGA
GTACTCAACCAAGTCATTCTGAGAATAGTGTATGCGGCGACCGAGTTGCTCTTGCCCGGCGTCAATACGG
GATAATACCGCGCCACATAGCAGAACTTTAAAAGTGCTCATCATTGGAAAACGTTCTTCGGGGCGAAAAC
TCTCAAGGATCTTACCGCTGTTGAGATCCAGTTCGATGTAACCCACTCGTGCACCCAACTGATCTTCAGC
ATCTTTTACTTTCACCAGCGTTTCTGGGTGAGCAAAAACAGGAAGGCAAAATGCCGCAAAAAAGGGAATA
AGGGCGACACGGAAATGTTGAATACTCATACTCTTCCTTTTTCAATATTATTGAAGCATTTATCAGGGTT
ATTGTCTCATGAGCGGATACATATTTGAATGTATTTAGAAAAATAAACAAATAGGGGTTCCGCGCACATT
TCCCCGAAAAGTGCCACCTAAATTGTAAGCGTTAATATTTTGTTAAAATTCGCGTTAAATTTTTGTTAAA
TCAGCTCATTTTTTAACCAATAGGCCGAAATCGGCAAAATCCCTTATAAATCAAAAGAATAGACCGAGAT
AGGGT
[37 nt withheld, positions 4836-4872]
AAAGAACGTGGACTCCAACGTCAAAGG
[49 nt withheld, positions 4900-4948]
T
[91 nt withheld, positions 4950-5040]
G
[124 nt withheld, positions 5042-5165]
CCCATTCGCCATTCAGGCTGC
