>Addgene plasmid #53745 | pCS-H2B-mRFP1 | addgene partial sequence | sequence record 89627 | CMV-F 5'-CGCAAATGGGCGGTAGGCGTG-3'
CTATATAAGCAATGCTCGTTTAGGGAACCGCCATTCTGCCTGGGGACGTCGGAGCAAGCTTGATTTAGGT
GACACTATAGAATACAAGCTACTTGTTCTTTTTGCAGGATCCCATCGATTCGAATTCAAGGCCTCTCGAG
CCTCTAGAACTATAGTGAGTCGTATTACTCGACGGTACCGCCACCATGCCAGAGCCAGCGAAGTCTGCTC
CCGCCCCGAAAAAGGGCTCCAAGAAGGCGGTGACTAAGGCGCAGAAGAAAGGCGGCAAGAAGCGCAAGCG
CAGCCGCAAGGAGAGCTATTCCATCTATGTGTACAAGGTTCTGAAGCAGGTCCACCCTGACACCGGCATT
TCGTCCAAGGCCATGGGCATCATGAATTCGTTTGTGAACGACATTTTCGAGCGCATCGCAGGTGAGGCTT
CCCGCCTGGCGCATTACAACAAGCGCTCGACCATCACCTCCAGGGAGATCCAGACGGCCGTGCGCCTGCT
GCTGCCTGGGGAGTTGGCCAAGCACGCCGTGTCCGAGGGTACTAAGGCCATCACCAAGTACACCAGCGCT
AAGGATCCACCGGTCGCCACCATGGCCTCCTCCGAGGACGTCATCAAGGAGTTCATGCGCTTCAAGGTGC
GCATGGAGGGCTCCGTGAACGGCCACGAGTTCGAGATCGAGGGCGAGGGCGAGGGCCGCCCCTACGAGGG
CACCCAGACCGCCAAGCTGAAGGTGACCAAGGGCGGCCCCCTGCCCTTCGCCTGGGACATCCTGTCCCCT
CAGTTCCAGTACGGCTCCAAGGCCTACGTGAAGCACCCCGCCGACATCCCCGACTACTTGAAGCTGTCCT
TCCCCGAGGGCTTCAAGTGGGAGCGCGTGATGAACTTCGAGGACGGCGGCGTGGTGACCGTGACCCAGGA
CTCCTCCCTGCAGGACGGCGAGTTCATCTACAAGGTGAAGCTGCGCGGCACCAACTTCCCCTCCGACGGC
CCCGTAATGCAGAAGAAGACCATGGGCTGGGAGGCCTCCACCGAGCGGATGTACCCCGAGGACGGCGCCC
TGAAGGGCGAGATCAAGATGAGGCTGAAGCTGAAGG
