>Addgene plasmid #53745 | pCS-H2B-mRFP1 | addgene partial sequence | sequence record 89628 | M13pUC-Rev 5'-AGCGGATAACAATTTCACACAGG-3'
TGACCATGATTACGCCAAGCGCGCAATTAACCCTCACTAAAGGGAACAAAAGCTGGGTACCGGGCCCAAT
GCATTGGCGCCGCGGCCGCGAATTAAAAAACCTCCCACACCTCCCCCTGAACCTGAAACATAAAATGAAT
GCAATTGTTGTTGTTAACTTGTTTATTGCAGCTTATAATGGTTACAAATAAAGCAATAGCATCACAAATT
TCACAAATAAAGCATTTTTTTCACTGCATTCTAGTTGTGGTTTGTCCAAACTCATCAATGTATCTTATCA
TGTCTGGATCTACGTATTAGGCGCCGGTGGAGTGGCGGCCCTCGGCGCGCTCGTACTGTTCCACGATGGT
GTAGTCCTCGTTGTGGGAGGTGATGTCCAGCTTGATGTCGGTCTTGTAGGCGCCGGGCAGCTGCACGGGC
TTCTTGGCCATGTAGGTGGTCTTGACCTCGGCGTCGTAGTGGCCGCCGTCCTTCAGCTTCAGCCTCATCT
TGATCTCGCCCTTCAGGGCGCCGTCCTCGGGGTACATCCGCTCGGTGGAGGCCTCCCAGCCCATGGTCTT
CTTCTGCATTACGGGGCCGTCGGAGGGGAAGTTGGTGCCGCGCAGCTTCACCTTGTAGATGAACTCGCCG
TCCTGCAGGGAGGAGTCCTGGGTCACGGTCACCACGCCGCCGTCCTCGAAGTTCATCACGCGCTCCCACT
TGAAGCCCTCGGGGAAGGACAGCTTCAAGTAGTCGGGGATGTCGGCGGGGTGCTTCACGTAGGCCTTGGA
GCCGTACTGGAACTGAGGGGACAGGATGTCCCAGGCGAAGGGCAGGGGGCCGCCCTTGGTCACCTTCAGC
TTGGCGGTCTGGGTGCCCTCGTAGGGGCGGCCCTCGCCCTCGCCCTCGATCTCGAACTCGTGGCCGTTCA
CGGAGCCCTCCATGCGCACCTTGAAGCGCATGAACTCCTTGATGACGTCCTCGGAGGAGGCCATGGTGGC
GACCGGTGGATCCTTAGCGCTGGTGTACTTGGTGATGGCCTTAGTACCCTCGGACACGGCGTGCTTGGCC
AACTCCCCAGGCAGCAGCAGGCGCACGGCCGTCTGGATCTCCCTGGAGGTGATGGTCGAGCGCTTGTTGT
AATGCGCCAGGCG
